Addgene plasmid #205758: pcDuex2-rsFusionRed1
Purpose: Expression of rsFusionRed1 in mamalian cells
Depositing lab: Edward Boyden. Publication: Temporally multiplexed imaging of dynamic signaling networks in living cells. Qian Y, Celiker OT, Wang Z, Guner-Ataman B, Boyden ES. Cell. 2023 Dec 7;186(25):5656-5672.e21. doi: 10.1016/j.cell.2023.11.010. Epub 2023 Nov 28. PubMed 38029746.
Backbone
  Vector backbone: pcDuex2
  Vector type: Mammalian Expression
Growth in bacteria
  Bacterial resistance: Ampicillin, 100 μg/mL
  Growth temperature: 37°C
  Growth strain: DH5alpha
  Copy number: High Copy
Gene/Insert
  Gene/Insert name: rsFursionRed1
  Species: Synthetic
  Insert size (bp): 696
  Mutation: wt
  Cloning method: Restriction Enzyme; 5′ cloning site Unknown (unknown if destroyed); 3′ cloning site Unknown (unknown if destroyed)
Terms and licenses: Academic/Nonprofit Terms; Industry Terms: Not Available to Industry
Depositor comments: Please visit https://www.biorxiv.org/content/10.1101/2022.08.22.504781v1.full for bioRxiv preprint.
How to cite: pcDuex2-rsFusionRed1 was a gift from Edward Boyden (Addgene plasmid # 205758 ; http://n2t.net/addgene:205758 ; RRID:Addgene_205758)
