[The description below was written by a language model from this plasmid's Addgene catalogue record and pLannotate feature annotations shown in this document.]
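Description:
pcDuex2-rsFusionRed1 is a 6.1 kb mammalian expression plasmid built on the pcDuex2 backbone and carrying a 696 bp synthetic coding sequence for rsFusionRed1, a reversibly photoswitchable, monomeric red fluorescent protein derived from an Entacmaea quadricolor protein. It is maintained in E. coli at high copy through a ColE1/pUC-type origin and selected with ampicillin via the β-lactamase gene and its native promoter. An f1 origin is also present, along with small remnants of lac regulatory sequence and a pBR322 bom fragment that are carried over from the backbone.

The fluorescent protein gene sits downstream of the human CMV immediate-early enhancer and promoter and is terminated by the bovine growth hormone polyadenylation signal, giving strong constitutive expression in transfected mammalian cells. Between the CMV promoter and the start of the coding sequence the annotation also detects a fragment of the bacterial trc promoter and a T7 gene 10 ribosome binding site. This arrangement suggests that the same open reading frame may also be expressed in E. coli, although the catalogue entry lists only mammalian expression as the purpose. A short match to an HIV-1 LTR at the CMV junction is a fragmentary hit rather than a functional viral element. A separate SV40 early promoter drives the neomycin phosphotransferase gene, followed by an SV40 polyadenylation signal, which would allow G418 selection of stable mammalian lines.

The record associates the plasmid with work on temporally multiplexed imaging of signalling dynamics in living cells. There it provides untagged rsFusionRed1 as a photoswitchable reporter whose distinct switching behaviour can be distinguished from other fluorophores.
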