Features (pLannotate 1.2.2; 21 found; start..end, strand, type, name):
     28..80      -  misc_feature   bom (fragment): basis of mobility region from pBR322
    235..614     +  enhancer       CMV enhancer: human cytomegalovirus immediate early enhancer
    615..818     +  promoter       CMV promoter: human cytomegalovirus (CMV) immediate early promoter
    814..847     +  LTR            5' LTR (truncated) (fragment): truncated 5' long terminal repeat (LTR) from HIV-1
    860..883     +  promoter       trc promoter (fragment): strong E. coli promoter; hybrid between the trp and lac UV5 promoters
    912..934     +  RBS            RBS: efficient ribosome binding site from bacteriophage T7 gene 10 (Olins and Rangwala, 1989)
    944..1639    +  CDS            rsFusionRed1: rsFusionRed1 is a photoswitchable red fluorescent protein published in 2018, derived from Entacmaea quadricolor. It is reported to be a somewhat slowly-maturing monomer with low acid sensitivity.
   1680..1904    +  polyA_signal   bGH poly(A) signal: bovine growth hormone polyadenylation signal
   1908..1929    +  promoter       SV40 promoter (fragment): SV40 enhancer and early promoter
   1950..2378    +  rep_origin     f1 ori (sequence partly withheld): f1 bacteriophage origin of replication; arrow indicates direction of (+) strand synthesis
   2392..2721    +  promoter       SV40 promoter: SV40 enhancer and early promoter
   2788..3579    +  CDS            neo: KKA2_KLEPN - Also known as kan, nptII. Experimental evidence at protein level: Swiss-Prot protein existence level 1. Resistance to kanamycin, neomycin, paromomycin, ribostamycin, butirosin and gentamicin B. From Klebsiella pneumoniae.
   3603..3761    +  CDS            ble (fragment): BLE_KLEPN - Experimental evidence at protein level: Swiss-Prot protein existence level 1. Binding protein with a strong affinity to the bleomycin family of antibiotics. Binds to CL990; an antimitotic-antibiotic compound. From Klebsiella pneumoniae.
   3756..3877    +  polyA_signal   SV40 poly(A) signal: SV40 polyadenylation signal
   3950..3966    -  protein_bind   lac operator: The lac repressor binds to the lac operator to inhibit transcription in E. coli. This inhibition can be relieved by adding lactose or isopropyl-β-D-thiogalactopyranoside (IPTG). lac repressor encoded by lacI
   3974..4004    -  promoter       lac promoter: promoter for the E. coli lac operon
   4019..4040    -  protein_bind   CAP binding site: CAP binding activates transcription in the presence of cAMP. E. coli catabolite activator protein
   4053..4145    -  CDS            lacI (fragment): lac repressor; lacI; The lac repressor binds to the lac operator to inhibit transcription in E. coli. This inhibition can be relieved by adding lactose or isopropyl-β-D-thiogalactopyranoside (IPTG).
   4328..4916    -  rep_origin     ori: high-copy-number ColE1/pMB1/pBR322/pUC origin of replication
   5087..5947    -  CDS            AmpR: β-lactamase; bla; confers resistance to ampicillin, carbenicillin, and related antibiotics
   5948..6052    -  promoter       AmpR promoter: bla
>Addgene plasmid #205758 | pcDuex2-rsFusionRed1 | addgene full sequence | sequence record 405298 | Addgene NGS Result
GACGGATCGGGAGATCTCCCGATCCCCTATGGTGCACTCTCAGTACAATCTGCTCTGATGCCGCATAGTT
AAGCCAGTATCTGCTCCCTGCTTGTGTGTTGGAGGTCGCTGAGTAGTGCGCGAGCAAAATTTAAGCTACA
ACAAGGCAAGGCTTGACCGACAATTGCATGAAGAATCTGCTTAGGGTTAGGCGTTTTGCGCTGCTTCGCG
ATGTACGGGCCAGATATACGCGTTGACATTGATTATTGACTAGTTATTAATAGTAATCAATTACGGGGTC
ATTAGTTCATAGCCCATATATGGAGTTCCGCGTTACATAACTTACGGTAAATGGCCCGCCTGGCTGACCG
CCCAACGACCCCCGCCCATTGACGTCAATAATGACGTATGTTCCCATAGTAACGCCAATAGGGACTTTCC
ATTGACGTCAATGGGTGGAGTATTTACGGTAAACTGCCCACTTGGCAGTACATCAAGTGTATCATATGCC
AAGTACGCCCCCTATTGACGTCAATGACGGTAAATGGCCCGCCTGGCATTATGCCCAGTACATGACCTTA
TGGGACTTTCCTACTTGGCAGTACATCTACGTATTAGTCATCGCTATTACCATGGTGATGCGGTTTTGGC
AGTACATCAATGGGCGTGGATAGCGGTTTGACTCACGGGGATTTCCAAGTCTCCACCCCATTGACGTCAA
TGGGAGTTTGTTTTGGCACCAAAATCAACGGGACTTTCCAAAATGTCGTAACAACTCCGCCCCATTGACG
CAAATGGGCGGTAGGCGTGTACGGTGGGAGGTCTATATAAGCAGAGCTCTCTGGCTAACTAGAGAACCCA
CTGCTTACTGGTCCGGATTCAATTAATCATCGGCTCGTATAATATACCCGTTTTTTTGGGCTAGAAATAA
TTTTGTCTAACTTTAAGAAGGAGATATCTCGAGATGGTGAGCGAGCTGATTAAGGAGAACATGCCCATGA
AGCTGTACATGGAGGGCACCGTGAACAACCACCACTTCAAGTGCACATCCGAGGGCGAAGGCAAGCCCTA
CGAGGGCACCCAGACCATGAGAATCAAGGTCGTCGAGGGCGGCCCTCTCCCCTTCGCCTTCGACATCCTG
GCTACCAGCTTCATGTACGGCAGCAGAACCTTCATCAAGCACCCTCCGGGCATCCCCGACTTCTTTAAGC
AGTCCTTCCCTGAGGGCTTCACATGGGAGAGAGTCACCACATACGAAGACGGGGGCGTGCTGACCGCTAC
CCAGGACACCAGCCTCCAGGACGGCTGCCTCATCTACAACGTCAAGGTTAGAGGGGTGAACTTCCCAGCC
AACGGCCCTGTGATGCAGAAGAAAACACTCGGCTGGGAGGCCACCACCGAGACGATGTACCCCGCTGACG
GCGGCCTGGAAGGCGCATGTGACATGGCCCTGAAGCTCGTGGGCGGGGGCCACCTGATCTGCAACCTTGA
GACCACATACAGATCCAAGAAACCCGCTACGAACCTCAAGATGCCCGGCGTCTACAACGTGGACCACAGA
CTGGAAAGAATCAAGGAGGCCGACGATGAGACCTACGTCGAGCAGCACGAGGTGGCTGTGGCCAGATACT
CTACTGGTGGCGCTGGTGATGGAGGTAAATGATCTAGAGGGCCCGTTTAAACCCGCTGATCAGCCTCGAC
TGTGCCTTCTAGTTGCCAGCCATCTGTTGTTTGCCCCTCCCCCGTGCCTTCCTTGACCCTGGAAGGTGCC
ACTCCCACTGTCCTTTCCTAATAAAATGAGGAAATTGCATCGCATTGTCTGAGTAGGTGTCATTCTATTC
TGGGGGGTGGGGTGGGGCAGGACAGCAAGGGGGAGGATTGGGAAGACAATAGCAGGCATGCTGGGGATGC
GGTGGGCTCTATGGCTTCTGAGGCGGAAAGAACCAGCTGGGGCTCTAGGGGGTATCCCC
[124 nt withheld, positions 1950-2073]
C
[91 nt withheld, positions 2075-2165]
A
[49 nt withheld, positions 2167-2215]
CCTTTGACGTTGGAGTCCACGTTCTTT
[37 nt withheld, positions 2243-2279]
ACCCTATCTCGGTCTATTCTTTTGATTTATAAGGGATTTTGCCGATTTCGGCCTATTGGTTAAAAAATGA
GCTGATTTAACAAAAATTTAACGCGAATTAATTCTGTGGAATGTGTGTCAGTTAGGGTGTGGAAAGTCCC
CAGGCTCCCCAGCAGGCAGAAGTATGCAAAGCATGCATCTCAATTAGTCAGCAACCAGGTGTGGAAAGTC
CCCAGGCTCCCCAGCAGGCAGAAGTATGCAAAGCATGCATCTCAATTAGTCAGCAACCATAGTCCCGCCC
CTAACTCCGCCCATCCCGCCCCTAACTCCGCCCAGTTCCGCCCATTCTCCGCCCCATGGCTGACTAATTT
TTTTTATTTATGCAGAGGCCGAGGCCGCCTCTGCCTCTGAGCTATTCCAGAAGTAGTGAGGAGGCTTTTT
TGGAGGCCTAGGCTTTTGCAAAAAGCTCCCGGGAGCTTGTATATCCATTTTCGGATCTGATCAAGAGACA
GGATGAGGATCGTTTCGCATGATTGAACAAGATGGATTGCACGCAGGTTCTCCGGCCGCTTGGGTGGAGA
GGCTATTCGGCTATGACTGGGCACAACAGACAATCGGCTGCTCTGATGCCGCCGTGTTCCGGCTGTCAGC
GCAGGGGCGCCCGGTTCTTTTTGTCAAGACCGACCTGTCCGGTGCCCTGAATGAACTGCAGGACGAGGCA
GCGCGGCTATCGTGGCTGGCCACGACGGGCGTTCCTTGCGCAGCTGTGCTCGACGTTGTCACTGAAGCGG
GAAGGGACTGGCTGCTATTGGGCGAAGTGCCGGGGCAGGATCTCCTGTCATCTCACCTTGCTCCTGCCGA
GAAAGTATCCATCATGGCTGATGCAATGCGGCGGCTGCATACGCTTGATCCGGCTACCTGCCCATTCGAC
CACCAAGCGAAACATCGCATCGAGCGAGCACGTACTCGGATGGAAGCCGGTCTTGTCGATCAGGATGATC
TGGACGAAGAGCATCAGGGGCTCGCGCCAGCCGAACTGTTCGCCAGGCTCAAGGCGCGCATGCCCGACGG
CGAGGATCTCGTCGTGACCCATGGCGATGCCTGCTTGCCGAATATCATGGTGGAAAATGGCCGCTTTTCT
GGATTCATCGACTGTGGCCGGCTGGGTGTGGCGGACCGCTATCAGGACATAGCGTTGGCTACCCGTGATA
TTGCTGAAGAGCTTGGCGGCGAATGGGCTGACCGCTTCCTCGTGCTTTACGGTATCGCCGCTCCCGATTC
GCAGCGCATCGCCTTCTATCGCCTTCTTGACGAGTTCTTCTGAGCGGGACTCTGGGGTTCGAAATGACCG
ACCAAGCGACGCCCAACCTGCCATCACGAGATTTCGATTCCACCGCCGCCTTCTATGAAAGGTTGGGCTT
CGGAATCGTTTTCCGGGACGCCGGCTGGATGATCCTCCAGCGCGGGGATCTCATGCTGGAGTTCTTCGCC
CACCCCAACTTGTTTATTGCAGCTTATAATGGTTACAAATAAAGCAATAGCATCACAAATTTCACAAATA
AAGCATTTTTTTCACTGCATTCTAGTTGTGGTTTGTCCAAACTCATCAATGTATCTTATCATGTCTGTAT
ACCGTCGACCTCTAGCTAGAGCTTGGCGTAATCATGGTCATAGCTGTTTCCTGTGTGAAATTGTTATCCG
CTCACAATTCCACACAACATACGAGCCGGAAGCATAAAGTGTAAAGCCTGGGGTGCCTAATGAGTGAGCT
AACTCACATTAATTGCGTTGCGCTCACTGCCCGCTTTCCAGTCGGGAAACCTGTCGTGCCAGCTGCATTA
ATGAATCGGCCAACGCGCGGGGAGAGGCGGTTTGCGTATTGGGCGCTCTTCCGCTTCCTCGCTCACTGAC
TCGCTGCGCTCGGTCGTTCGGCTGCGGCGAGCGGTATCAGCTCACTCAAAGGCGGTAATACGGTTATCCA
CAGAATCAGGGGATAACGCAGGAAAGAACATGTGAGCAAAAGGCCAGCAAAAGGCCAGGAACCGTAAAAA
GGCCGCGTTGCTGGCGTTTTTCCATAGGCTCCGCCCCCCTGACGAGCATCACAAAAATCGACGCTCAAGT
CAGAGGTGGCGAAACCCGACAGGACTATAAAGATACCAGGCGTTTCCCCCTGGAAGCTCCCTCGTGCGCT
CTCCTGTTCCGACCCTGCCGCTTACCGGATACCTGTCCGCCTTTCTCCCTTCGGGAAGCGTGGCGCTTTC
TCATAGCTCACGCTGTAGGTATCTCAGTTCGGTGTAGGTCGTTCGCTCCAAGCTGGGCTGTGTGCACGAA
CCCCCCGTTCAGCCCGACCGCTGCGCCTTATCCGGTAACTATCGTCTTGAGTCCAACCCGGTAAGACACG
ACTTATCGCCACTGGCAGCAGCCACTGGTAACAGGATTAGCAGAGCGAGGTATGTAGGCGGTGCTACAGA
GTTCTTGAAGTGGTGGCCTAACTACGGCTACACTAGAAGAACAGTATTTGGTATCTGCGCTCTGCTGAAG
CCAGTTACCTTCGGAAAAAGAGTTGGTAGCTCTTGATCCGGCAAACAAACCACCGCTGGTAGCGGTGGTT
TTTTTGTTTGCAAGCAGCAGATTACGCGCAGAAAAAAAGGATCTCAAGAAGATCCTTTGATCTTTTCTAC
GGGGTCTGACGCTCAGTGGAACGAAAACTCACGTTAAGGGATTTTGGTCATGAGATTATCAAAAAGGATC
TTCACCTAGATCCTTTTAAATTAAAAATGAAGTTTTAAATCAATCTAAAGTATATATGAGTAAACTTGGT
CTGACAGTTACCAATGCTTAATCAGTGAGGCACCTATCTCAGCGATCTGTCTATTTCGTTCATCCATAGT
TGCCTGACTCCCCGTCGTGTAGATAACTACGATACGGGAGGGCTTACCATCTGGCCCCAGTGCTGCAATG
ATACCGCGAGACCCACGCTCACCGGCTCCAGATTTATCAGCAATAAACCAGCCAGCCGGAAGGGCCGAGC
GCAGAAGTGGTCCTGCAACTTTATCCGCCTCCATCCAGTCTATTAATTGTTGCCGGGAAGCTAGAGTAAG
TAGTTCGCCAGTTAATAGTTTGCGCAACGTTGTTGCCATTGCTACAGGCATCGTGGTGTCACGCTCGTCG
TTTGGTATGGCTTCATTCAGCTCCGGTTCCCAACGATCAAGGCGAGTTACATGATCCCCCATGTTGTGCA
AAAAAGCGGTTAGCTCCTTCGGTCCTCCGATCGTTGTCAGAAGTAAGTTGGCCGCAGTGTTATCACTCAT
GGTTATGGCAGCACTGCATAATTCTCTTACTGTCATGCCATCCGTAAGATGCTTTTCTGTGACTGGTGAG
TACTCAACCAAGTCATTCTGAGAATAGTGTATGCGGCGACCGAGTTGCTCTTGCCCGGCGTCAATACGGG
ATAATACCGCGCCACATAGCAGAACTTTAAAAGTGCTCATCATTGGAAAACGTTCTTCGGGGCGAAAACT
CTCAAGGATCTTACCGCTGTTGAGATCCAGTTCGATGTAACCCACTCGTGCACCCAACTGATCTTCAGCA
TCTTTTACTTTCACCAGCGTTTCTGGGTGAGCAAAAACAGGAAGGCAAAATGCCGCAAAAAAGGGAATAA
GGGCGACACGGAAATGTTGAATACTCATACTCTTCCTTTTTCAATATTATTGAAGCATTTATCAGGGTTA
TTGTCTCATGAGCGGATACATATTTGAATGTATTTAGAAAAATAAACAAATAGGGGTTCCGCGCACATTT
CCCCGAAAAGTGCCACCTGACGTC
